>Addgene plasmid #74026 | FH95pUP95Q15AGW (D3) | addgene partial sequence | sequence record 140877 | FUGW-Fwd 5'-ATTACAGGGACAGCAGAGATCC-3'
TCATCAACCCGCTCCAAGGAATCGCGGGCCCAGTGTCACTAGGCGGGAACACCCAGCGCGCGTGCGCCCT
GGCAGGAAGATGGCTGTGAGGGACAGGGGAGTGGCGCCCTGCAATATTTGCATGTCGCTATGTGTTCTGG
GAAATCACCATAAACGTGAAATGTCTTTGGATTTGGGAATCTTATAAGTTCTGTATGAGACCACAGATCC
CCGGACATCCAGGCACACAAGTTCAAGAGACTTGTGTGCCTGGATGTCCTTTTTGGAAAGCTTATCGAAT
TAATTAACCCGTGTCGGCTCCAGATCTGGCCTCCGCGCCGGGTTTTGGCGCCTCCCGCGGGCGCCCCCCT
CCTCACGGCGAGCGCTGCCACGTCAGACGAAGGGCGCAGCGAGCGTCCTGATCCTTCCGCCCGGACGCTC
AGGACAGCGGCCCGCTGCTCATAAGACTCGGCCTTAGAACCCCAGTATCAGCAGAAGGACATTTTAGGAC
GGGACTTGGGTGACTCTAGGGCACTGGTTTTCTTTCCAGAGAGCGGAACAGGCGAGGAAAAGTAGTCCCT
TCTCGGCGATTCTGCGGAGGGATCTCCGTGGGGCGGTGAACGCCGATGATTATATAAGGACGCGCCGGGT
GTGGCACAGCTAGTTCCGTCGCAGCCGGGATTTGGGTCGCGGTTCTTGTTTGTGGATCGCTGTGATCGTC
ACTTGGTGAGTAGCGGGCTGCTGGGCTGGCCGG
