>Addgene plasmid #74026 | FH95pUP95Q15AGW (D3) | addgene partial sequence | sequence record 140983 | EGFP-N 5'-CGTCGCCGTCCAGCTCGACCAG-3'
CTTGCTCACCATGGTGGCGATGGATCCCGGGCCCGCGGTACCGAGTCTCTCTCGGGCTGGGACCCAGATG
TAGGGGCCTGAGAGGTCTTCAATGACACGTTTCACTTTGTGATAGATCTCTTCAAAGCTGTCGCCCTCTA
CGATGGCTGAGAAGCACTCTGTGAACTCCTGCTCCAGCTTCGTGGCTCTGTCGAAGGCTTTCCGGGCTTG
CTCCTCTGTGATCCGCTTATTGATCTCTAGCACATTCTCCAGGGAGCGGGGACGGATGAAGATGGCGATG
GGGTGCAGGTGGGCCGCCTGCAGCCGCCGCACGGCATTGGCCGAGACATCGAGGATGCAGTGCTTCCCCT
GCTCTGCTACCTCTCGCACAGACTGGACGCTGGTCCCATAGAGGTGGCTGTTGTACTGGCCAGCCTCAAT
GAACTTATGCGCTTGAATATCCTTCTCCATTTTCTCCCGGGAGGAGACAAAGTGGTAATCCCGGCCGTCT
ATCTCATATTCCCGCTTAGGACGTGTCGTATGAGGGACACAGGATCCAAACTTGTCGGGGAACTCGGAGA
GAAGATCATCGTTGGCACGGTCTTTGGTGGGTCCAAGGATGATGATGGGACGAGCATAGTGCACTTCCAT
CTGGGTCACCGTCTCATAGCTCAGAACCGAGTCTTCTCGACCCTGTGATCCAGAGCTGGAGCCCCAGTCC
TTGGCCTTTAACCTTGACCACTCTCGTCGCTCGACCCGCCGTTTGCTGGGAATGAAGCCAATGTCGTCGG
TCTCACTGTCGGAGTGGACCCGCCGTGCTTGCCACCACTCTTCGTCACCAGCGTCAATGACATGAAGCAC
ATCCC
