>Addgene plasmid #74026 | FH95pUP95Q15AGW (D3) | addgene partial sequence | sequence record 141063 | hUBCpro-F 5'-TGAAGCTCCGGTTTTGAACT-3'
AATGTAATCATTTGGGTCAATATGTAATTTTCAGTGTTAGACTAGTAAATTGTCCGCTAAATTCTGGCCG
TTTTTGGCTTTTTTGTTAGACGAAGCTTGGGCTGCAGGTCGACTCTAGACCACCATGGACTGTCTCTGTA
TAGTGACAACCAAGAAATACCGCTACGCAGATGAAGACACGCCCCCTCTGGAACACAGCCCGGCCCACCT
CCCCAACCAGGCCAATTCTCCCCCTGTGATTGTCAACACGGACACCCTAGAAGCCCCAGGATATGAGTTG
CAGGTGAATGGAACAGAGGGGGAGATGGAGTATGAGGAGATCACATTGGAAAGGGGTAACTCAGGTCTGG
GCTTCAGCATCGCAGGTGGCACTGACAACCCGCACATCGGTGACGACCCGTCCATTTTTATCACCAAGAT
CATTCCTGGTGGGGCTGCAGCCCAGGATGGCCGCCTCAGGGTCAATGACAGCATCCTGTTTGTAAATGAA
GTGGATGTTCGGGAGGTGACCCATTCAGCTGCGGTGGAGGCCCTCAAAGAGGCAGGTTCCATCGTTCGCC
TCTATGTCATGCGCCGGAAACCCCCAGCCGAAAAGGTCATGGAGATCAAACTCATCAAAGGGCCTAAAGG
ACTTGGCTTCAGCATTGCGGGGGGCGTTGGGAACCAGCACATCCCTGGAGATAACAGCATCTATGTAACG
AAGATCATCGAAGGAGGTGCTGCCCACAAGGATGGCAGGTTGCAGATTGGAGACAAGATCCTGGCGGTCA
ACAGTGTGGG
