[The description below was written by a language model from this plasmid's Addgene catalogue record.]
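Description:
FH95pUP95Q15AGW (D3) is a lentiviral transfer plasmid built on the FUGW backbone and designed for "molecular replacement" of the postsynaptic scaffold protein PSD-95 in mammalian cells. It is classed as a mammalian expression, lentiviral and RNAi vector. In bacteria it is maintained as a high-copy plasmid under ampicillin selection. The record names a recombination-tolerant growth strain, which is common for lentiviral plasmids because their repeated LTR sequences can be unstable.

The construct carries two expression units. An H1 promoter, an RNA polymerase III promoter commonly used for short hairpin transcripts, drives an shRNA directed against rat Psd95 to knock down the endogenous protein. The depositor's map note places this in an FHUGW arrangement, in which a ubiquitin promoter (pUb) drives a rat PSD-95 coding sequence fused to EGFP, as expected for a FUGW derivative. The fluorescent fusion both supplies the replacement protein and marks transduced cells.

The record is inconsistent about the mutation in the replacement PSD-95. The plasmid name, the mutation field and the map note all give Q15A, whereas the purpose line describes an E15R-EGFP fusion. The available information does not resolve this, so the mutation should be confirmed from the sequence. The record also does not say whether the replacement cDNA is resistant to the shRNA, and no feature table is available to confirm the individual backbone elements.

The associated work examined how PSD-95 regulates synaptic strength and long-term depression. The vector is therefore suited to replacing endogenous PSD-95 with a defined N-terminal point mutant in cells infected with a single virus.
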