Addgene plasmid #74026: FH95pUP95Q15AGW (D3)
Purpose: lentiviral expression of Psd95 shRNA and Psd95-E15R-EGFP fusion
Depositing lab: Robert Malenka & Oliver Schluter & Weifeng Xu. Depositing organization: Stanford University. Publication: Molecular dissociation of the role of PSD-95 in regulating synaptic strength and LTD. Xu W, Schluter OM, Steiner P, Czervionke BL, Sabatini B, Malenka RC. Neuron. 2008 Jan 24;57(2):248-62. doi: 10.1016/j.neuron.2007.11.027. PubMed 18215622.
Backbone
  Vector backbone: FUGW
  Backbone manufacturer: David Baltimore (Addgene plasmid # 14883)
  Backbone size w/o insert (bp): 9941
  Vector type: Mammalian Expression, Lentiviral, RNAi
Growth in bacteria
  Bacterial resistance: Ampicillin, 100 μg/mL
  Growth temperature: 37°C
  Growth strain: NEB Stable
  Copy number: High Copy
Gene/Insert
  Gene/Insert name: Psd95
  gRNA/shRNA sequence: GGA CAT CCA GGC ACA CAA G
  Species: R. norvegicus (rat)
  Mutation: Q15A
  Promoter: H1
  Cloning method: Restriction Enzyme; 5′ cloning site EcoRI (not destroyed); 3′ cloning site BstBI (destroyed during cloning)
  Sequencing primers: 5′ H1 tcgctatgtgttctgggaaa
Terms and licenses: Academic/Nonprofit Terms; Industry Terms: Not Available to Industry
Depositor comments: Map: FHUGW-(pUb)-HinDIII-SalI-XbaI-(p95Q15A)
How to cite: FH95pUP95Q15AGW (D3) was a gift from Robert Malenka & Oliver Schluter & Weifeng Xu (Addgene plasmid # 74026 ; http://n2t.net/addgene:74026 ; RRID:Addgene_74026)
